>Addgene plasmid #233349 | pMRX-IZ-SEC61B-mCherry-FRB | addgene full sequence | sequence record 469427 | Addgene NGS Result
GACATTGATTATTGACTAGTTATTAATAGTAATCAATTACGGGGTCATTAGTTCATAGCCCATATATGGA
GTTCCGCGTTACATAACTTACGGTAAATGGCCCGCCTGGCTGACCGCCCAACGACCCCCGCCCATTGACG
TCAATAATGACGTATGTTCCCATAGTAACGCCAATAGGGACTTTCCATTGACGTCAATGGGTGGAGTATT
TACGGTAAACTGCCCACTTGGCAGTACATCAAGTGTATCATATGCCAAGTACGCCCCCTATTGACGTCAA
TGACGGTAAATGGCCCGCCTGGCATTATGCCCAGTACATGACCTTATGGGACTTTCCTACTTGGCAGTAC
ATCTACGTATTAGTCATCGCTATTACCATGCTAGAGAACCATCAGATGTTTCCAGGGTGCCCCAAGGACC
TGAAATGACCCTGTGCCTTATTTGAACTAACCAATCAGTTCGCTTCTCGCTTCTGTTCGCGCGCTTCTGC
TCCCCGAGCTCAATAAAAGAGCCCACAACCCCTCACTCGGCGCGCCAGTCCTCCGATTGACTGAGTCGCC
CGGGTACCCGTGTATCCAATAAACCCTCTTGCAGTTGCATCCGACTTGTGGTCTCGCTGTTCCTTGGGAG
GGTCTCCTCTGAGTGATTGACTACCCGTCAGCGGGGGTCTTTCATTTGGGGGCTCGTCCGGGATCGGGAG
ACCCCTGCCCAGGGACCACCGACCCACCACCGGGAGGTAAGCTGGCCAGCAACTTATCTGTGTCTGTCCG
ATTGTCTAGTGTCTATGACTGATTTTATGCGCCTGCGTCGGTACTAGTTAGCTAACTAGCTCTGTATCTG
GCGGACCCGTGGTGGAACTGACGAGTTCGGAACACCCGGCCGCAACCCTGGGAGACGTCCCAGGGACTTC
GGGGGCCGTTTTTGTGGCCCGACCTGAGTCCAAAAATCCCGATCGTTTTGGACTCTTTGGTGCACCCCCC
TTAGAGGAGGGATATGTGGTTCTGGTAGGAGACGAGAACCTAAAACAGTTCCCGCCTCCGTCTGAATTTT
TGCTTTCGGTTTGGGACCGAAGCCGCGCCGCGCGTCTTGTCTGCTGCAGCATCGTTCTGTGTTGTCTCTG
TCTGACTGTGTTTCTGTATTTGTCTGAAAATATGGGCCCGGGCCAGACTGTTACCACTCCCTTAAGTTTG
ACCTTAGGTCACTGGAAAGATGTCGAGCGGATCGCTCACAACCAGTCGGTAGATGTCAAGAAGAGACGTT
GGGTTACCTTCTGCTCTGCAGAATGGCCAACCTTTAACGTCGGATGGCCGCGAGACGGCACCTTTAACCG
AGACCTCATCACCCAGGTTAAGATCAAGGTCTTTTCACCTGGCCCGCATGGACACCCAGACCAGGTCCCC
TACATCGTGACCTGGGAAGCCTTGGCTTTTGACCCCCCTCCCTGGGTCAAGCCCTTTGTACACCCTAAGC
CTCCGCCTCCTCTTCCTCCATCCGCCCCGTCTCTCCCCCTTGAACCTCCTCGTTCGACCCCGCCTCGATC
CTCCCTTTATCCAGCCCTCACTCCTTCTCTAGGCGCCCCCATATGGCCATATGAGATCTTATATGGGGCA
CCCCCGCCCCTTGTAAACTTCCCTGACCCTGACATGACAAGAGTTACTAACAGCCCCTCTCTCCAAGCTC
ACTTACAGGCTCTCTACTTAGTCCAGCACGAAGTCTGGAGACCTCTGGCGGCAGCCTACCAAGAACAACT
GGACCGACCGGTGGTACCTCACCCTTACCGAGTCGGCGACACAGTGTGGGTCCGCCGACACCAGACTAAG
AACCTAGAACCTCGCTGGAAAGGACCTTACACAGTCCTGCTGACCACCCCCACCGCCCTCAAAGTAGACG
GCATCGCAGCTTGGATACACGCCGCCCACGTGAAGGCTGCCGACCCCGGGGGTGGACCATCCTCTAGACT
GCCGGATCTGCCATCGAT
[288 nt withheld, positions 1979-2266]
GTGAGCAAGGGCGAGGAGGATAACATGGCCATCATCAAGGAGTTCATGCGCTTCAAGGTGCACATGGAGG
GCTCCGTGAACGGCCACGAGTTCGAGATCGAGGGCGAGGGCGAGGGCCGCCCCTACGAGGGCACCCAGAC
CGCCAAGCTGAAGGTGACCAAGGGTGGCCCCCTGCCCTTCGCCTGGGACATCCTGTCCCCTCAGTTCATG
TACGGCTCCAAGGCCTACGTGAAGCACCCCGCCGACATCCCCGACTACTTGAAGCTGTCCTTCCCCGAGG
GCTTCAAGTGGGAGCGCGTGATGAACTTCGAGGACGGCGGCGTGGTGACCGTGACCCAGGACTCCTCCCT
GCAGGACGGCGAGTTCATCTACAAGGTGAAGCTGCGCGGCACCAACTTCCCCTCCGACGGCCCCGTAATG
CAGAAGAAGACCATGGGCTGGGAGGCCTCCTCCGAGCGGATGTACCCCGAGGACGGCGCCCTGAAGGGCG
AGATCAAGCAGAGGCTGAAGCTGAAGGACGGCGGCCACTACGACGCTGAGGTCAAGACCACCTACAAGGC
CAAGAAGCCCGTGCAGCTGCCCGGCGCCTACAACGTCAACATCAAGTTGGACATCACCTCCCACAACGAG
GACTACACCATCGTGGAACAGTACGAACGCGCCGAGGGCCGCCACTCCACCGGCGGCATGGACGAGCTGT
ACAAGGCGGCCGCCGGAGGTGGCGGGATCCTCTGGCATGAGATGTGGCATGAAGGCCTGGAAGAGGCATC
TCGTTTGTACTTTGGGGAAAGGAACGTGAAAGGCATGTTTGAGGTGCTGGAGCCCTTGCATGCTATGATG
GAACGGGGCCCCCAGACTCTGAAGGAAACATCCTTTAATCAGGCCTATGGTCGAGATTTAATGGAGGCCC
AAGAGTGGTGCAGGAAGTACATGAAATCAGGGAATGTCAAGGACCTCCTCCAAGCCTGGGACCTCTATTA
TCATGTGTTCCGACGAATCTCAAAGTGACTCGAGAGCGGCCGCTACGTAAATTCCGCCCCCCCCCCTAAC
GTTACTGGCCGAAGCCGCTTGGAATAAGGCCGGTGTGCGTTTGTCTATATGTTATTTTCCACCATATTGC
CGTCTTTTGGCAATGTGAGGGCCCGGAAACCTGGCCCTGTCTTCTTGACGAGCATTCCTAGGGGTCTTTC
CCCTCTCGCCAAAGGAATGCAAGGTCTGTTGAATGTCGTGAAGGAAGCAGTTCCTCTGGAAGTTTCTTGA
AGACAAACAACGTCTGTAGCGACCCTTTGCAGGCAGCGGAACCCCCCACCTGGCGACAGGTGCCTCTGCG
GCCAAAAGCCACGTGTATAAGATACACCTGCAAAGGCGGCACAACCCCAGTGCCACGTTGTGAGTTGGAT
AGTTGTGGAAAGAGTCAAATGGCTCTCCTCAAGCGTATTCAACAAGGGGCTGAAGGATGCCCAGAAGGTA
CCCCATTGTATGGGATCTGATCTGGGGCCTCGGTGCACATGCTTTACATGTGTTTAGTCGAGGTTAAAAA
AACGTCTAGGCCCCCCGAACCACGGGGACGTGGTTTTCCTTTGAAAAACACGATGATAATATGGCCACAA
CCGTCGACATGGCCAAGTTGACCAGTGCCGTTCCGGTGCTCACCGCGCGCGACGTCGCCGGAGCGGTCGA
GTTCTGGACCGACCGGCTCGGGTTCTCCCGGGACTTCGTGGAGGACGACTTCGCCGGTGTGGTCCGGGAC
GACGTGACCCTGTTCATCAGCGCGGTCCAGGACCAGGTGGTGCCGGACAACACCCTGGCCTGGGTGTGGG
TGCGCGGCCTGGACGAGCTGTACGCCGAGTGGTCGGAGGTCGTGTCCACGAACTTCCGGGACGCCTCCGG
GCCGGCCATGACCGAGATCGGCGAGCAGCCGTGGGGGCGGGAGTTCGCCCTGCGCGACCCGGCCGGCAAC
TGCGTGCACTTCGTGGCCGAGGAGCAGGACTGAGTCGACCGCCCGCCCCACGACCCGCAGCGCCCGACCG
AAAGGAGCGCACGACCCCATGGCTCGACGATAAAATAAAAGATTTTATTTAGTCTCCAGAAAAAGGGGGG
AATGAAAGACCCCACCTGTAGGTTTGGCAAGCTAGCTTAAGTAACGCCATTTTGCAAGGCATGGAAAAAT
ACATAACTGAGAATAGAGAAGTTCAGATCAAGGTCAGGAACAGATGGAACAGCTGAATATGGGCCAAACA
GGATATCTGTGGTAAGCAGTTCCTGCCCCGGCTCAGGGCCAAGAACAGATGGAACAGCTGAATATGGGCC
AAACAGGATATCTGTGGTAAGCAGTTCCTGCCCCGGCTCAGGGCCAAGAACAGATGGTCCCCAGATGCGG
TCCAGCCCTCAGCAGTTTCTAGAGAACCATCAGATGTTTCCAGGGTGCCCCAAGGACCTGAAATGACCCT
GTGCCTTATTTGAACTAACCAATCAGTTCGCTTCTCGCTTCTGTTCGCGCGCTTCTGCTCCCCGAGCTCA
ATAAAAGAGCCCACAACCCCTCACTCGGCGCGCCAGTCCTCCGATTGACTGAGTCGCCCGGGTACCCGTG
TATCCAATAAACCCTCTTGCAGTTGCATCCGACTTGTGGTCTCGCTGTTCCTTGGGAGGGTCTCCTCTGA
GTGATTGACTACCCGTCAGCGGGGGTCTTTCACATGCAGCATGTATCAAAATTAATTTGGTTTTTTTTCT
TAAGTATTTACATTAAATGGCCATAGTTGCATTAATGAATCGGCCAACGCGCGGGGAGAGGCGGTTTGCG
TATTGGGCGCTCTTCCGCTTCCTCGCTCACTGACTCGCTGCGCTCGGTCGTTCGGCTGCGGCGAGCGGTA
TCAGCTCACTCAAAGGCGGTAATACGGTTATCCACAGAATCAGGGGATAACGCAGGAAAGAACATGTGAG
CAAAAGGCCAGCAAAAGGCCAGGAACCGTAAAAAGGCCGCGTTGCTGGCGTTTTTCCATAGGCTCCGCCC
CCCTGACGAGCATCACAAAAATCGACGCTCAAGTCAGAGGTGGCGAAACCCGACAGGACTATAAAGATAC
CAGGCGTTTCCCCCTGGAAGCTCCCTCGTGCGCTCTCCTGTTCCGACCCTGCCGCTTACCGGATACCTGT
CCGCCTTTCTCCCTTCGGGAAGCGTGGCGCTTTCTCATAGCTCACGCTGTAGGTATCTCAGTTCGGTGTA
GGTCGTTCGCTCCAAGCTGGGCTGTGTGCACGAACCCCCCGTTCAGCCCGACCGCTGCGCCTTATCCGGT
AACTATCGTCTTGAGTCCAACCCGGTAAGACACGACTTATCGCCACTGGCAGCAGCCACTGGTAACAGGA
TTAGCAGAGCGAGGTATGTAGGCGGTGCTACAGAGTTCTTGAAGTGGTGGCCTAACTACGGCTACACTAG
AAGAACAGTATTTGGTATCTGCGCTCTGCTGAAGCCAGTTACCTTCGGAAAAAGAGTTGGTAGCTCTTGA
TCCGGCAAACAAACCACCGCTGGTAGCGGTGGTTTTTTTGTTTGCAAGCAGCAGATTACGCGCAGAAAAA
AAGGATCTCAAGAAGATCCTTTGATCTTTTCTACGGGGTCTGACGCTCAGTGGAACGAAAACTCACGTTA
AGGGATTTTGGTCATGAGATTATCAAAAAGGATCTTCACCTAGATCCTTTTGCGGCCGGCCGCAAATCAA
TCTAAAGTATATATGAGTAAACTTGGTCTGACAGTTACCAATGCTTAATCAGTGAGGCACCTATCTCAGC
GATCTGTCTATTTCGTTCATCCATAGTTGCCTGACTCCCCGTCGTGTAGATAACTACGATACGGGAGGGC
TTACCATCTGGCCCCAGTGCTGCAATGATACCGCGAGACCCACGCTCACCGGCTCCAGATTTATCAGCAA
TAAACCAGCCAGCCGGAAGGGCCGAGCGCAGAAGTGGTCCTGCAACTTTATCCGCCTCCATCCAGTCTAT
TAATTGTTGCCGGGAAGCTAGAGTAAGTAGTTCGCCAGTTAATAGTTTGCGCAACGTTGTTGCCATTGCT
ACAGGCATCGTGGTGTCACGCTCGTCGTTTGGTATGGCTTCATTCAGCTCCGGTTCCCAACGATCAAGGC
GAGTTACATGATCCCCCATGTTGTGCAAAAAAGCGGTTAGCTCCTTCGGTCCTCCGATCGTTGTCAGAAG
TAAGTTGGCCGCAGTGTTATCACTCATGGTTATGGCAGCACTGCATAATTCTCTTACTGTCATGCCATCC
GTAAGATGCTTTTCTGTGACTGGTGAGTACTCAACCAAGTCATTCTGAGAATAGTGTATGCGGCGACCGA
GTTGCTCTTGCCCGGCGTCAACACGGGATAATACCGCGCCACATAGCAGAACTTTAAAAGTGCTCATCAT
TGGAAAACGTTCTTCGGGGCGAAAACTCTCAAGGATCTTACCGCTGTTGAGATCCAGTTCGATGTAACCC
ACTCGTGCACCCAACTGATCTTCAGCATCTTTTACTTTCACCAGCGTTTCTGGGTGAGCAAAAACAGGAA
GGCAAAATGCCGCAAAAAAGGGAATAAGGGCGACACGGAAATGTTGAATACTCATACTCTTCCTTTTTCA
ATATTATTGAAGCATTTATCAGGGTTATTGTCTCATGAGCGGATACATATTTGAATGTATTTAGAAAAAT
AAACAAATAGGGGTTCCGCGCACATTTCCCCGAAAAGTGCCACCTGACGTCTAAGAAACCATTATTATCA
TGACATTAACCTATAAAAATAGGCGTATCACGAGGCCCTTTCGTCTTCACTATAGGAGCTTGGCCCATTG
CATACGTTGTATCCATATCATAATATGTACATTTATATTGGCTCATGTCCAACATTACCGCCATGTT
Features (pLannotate 1.2.2; 15 found; start..end, strand, type, name):
      1..380     +  enhancer       CMV enhancer: human cytomegalovirus immediate early enhancer
    381..676     +  LTR            3' LTR (ΔU3) (fragment): self-inactivating 3' long terminal repeat (LTR) from Moloney murine leukemia virus
    739..1096    +  misc_feature   MMLV Ψ: packaging signal of Moloney murine leukemia virus (MMLV)
   1161..1577    +  CDS            gag (truncated): truncated Moloney murine leukemia virus (MMLV) gag gene lacking the start codon
   1587..1961    +  misc_feature   pol region: Moloney murine leukemia virus (MMLV) pol region containing the splice acceptor site
   1979..2266    +  CDS            SEC61B (sequence withheld): SC61B_CANLF - Experimental evidence at protein level: Swiss-Prot protein existence level 1. Component of SEC61 channel-forming translocon complex that mediates transport of signal peptide-containing precursor polypeptides across the endoplasmic reticulum (ER) (PubMed:8107851). Component of a ribosome-associated ER translocon complex involved in multi-pass membrane protein transport into the ER membrane and biogenesis (By similarity). The SEC61 channel cooperates with the translocating protein TRAM1 to import nascent proteins into the ER (By similarity). Required for PKD1/Polycystin-1 biogenesi
   2267..2971    +  CDS            mCherry: mCherry is a basic (constitutively fluorescent) red fluorescent protein published in 2004, derived from Discosoma sp.. It is reported to be a very rapidly-maturing monomer with low acid sensitivity.
   2993..3271    +  CDS            FRB*: T2098L mutant of FKBP-rapamycin binding domain of human FRAP binds synthetic ligands such as AP21967
   3303..3878    +  misc_feature   IRES2: internal ribosome entry site (IRES) of the encephalomyocarditis virus (EMCV)
   3885..4259    +  CDS            BleoR: antibiotic-binding protein; Sh ble from Streptoalloteichus hindustanus; confers resistance to bleomycin, phleomycin, and Zeocin™
   4367..4958    +  LTR            LTR: long terminal repeat from Moloney murine leukemia virus
   5024..5076    -  CDS            lacI (fragment): lac repressor; lacI; The lac repressor binds to the lac operator to inhibit transcription in E. coli. This inhibition can be relieved by adding lactose or isopropyl-β-D-thiogalactopyranoside (IPTG).
   5259..5847    -  rep_origin     ori: high-copy-number ColE1/pMB1/pBR322/pUC origin of replication
   6011..6871    -  CDS            AmpR: β-lactamase; bla; confers resistance to ampicillin, carbenicillin, and related antibiotics
   6872..6976    -  promoter       AmpR promoter: bla
