[The description below was written by a language model from this plasmid's Addgene catalogue record and pLannotate feature annotations shown in this document.]
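Description:
pMRX-IZ-SEC61B-mCherry-FRB is a 7.2 kb Moloney murine leukemia virus-based retroviral vector built on the pMRX-IZ backbone and intended for stable expression of a fusion protein in mammalian cells. In bacteria it is maintained as a high-copy plasmid through a ColE1/pUC-type origin and selected with ampicillin via the β-lactamase gene and its native promoter. The viral portion begins with a CMV enhancer joined to a partial LTR, a hybrid 5' element that drives production of the genomic RNA in packaging cells. This is followed by the MMLV Ψ packaging signal, a truncated gag segment lacking its start codon, and a pol region that supplies a splice acceptor. A complete MMLV LTR closes the provirus downstream of the payload.

The payload is a single open reading frame encoding human SEC61B (288 bp), a tail-anchored subunit of the ER translocon, fused at its C-terminus to mCherry and then to FRB. Because the tags follow the SEC61B membrane anchor, the record states that FRB is positioned in the ER lumen, with mCherry providing red fluorescent visualisation. The FRB domain carries the T2098L substitution, a variant of the FKBP-rapamycin binding domain of human FRAP that accommodates synthetic rapamycin analogues, allowing chemically induced dimerisation with FKBP-tagged partners. An EMCV IRES downstream of the fusion links translation of the Sh ble gene to the same transcript, so Zeocin selection enriches for transduced cells expressing the fusion. No separate internal promoter is annotated, so expression presumably depends on the LTR-derived transcript. The associated publication concerns tools for inducing organelle membrane rupture, consistent with use of this construct as an ER-lumen-localised dimerisation component.
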