Addgene plasmid #233349: pMRX-IZ-SEC61B-mCherry-FRB
Purpose: Stable expression of SEC61B-mCherry-FRB in mammalian cells. FRB localizes in the ER lumen.
Depositing lab: Noboru Mizushima. Depositing organization: The University of Tokyo. Publication: Optogenetic tools for inducing organelle membrane rupture. Nagashima Y, Eguchi T, Koyama-Honda I, Mizushima N. J Biol Chem. 2025 Mar 18;301(4):108421. doi: 10.1016/j.jbc.2025.108421. PubMed 40113041.
Backbone
  Vector backbone: pMRX-IZ
  Total vector size (bp): 7163
  Vector type: Mammalian Expression, Retroviral
  Selectable markers: Zeocin
Growth in bacteria
  Bacterial resistance: Ampicillin, 100 μg/mL
  Growth temperature: 37°C
  Growth strain: NEB Stable
  Growth instructions: DH5alpha will also be fine
  Copy number: High Copy
Gene/Insert 1
  Gene/Insert name: SEC61B
  Species: H. sapiens (human)
  Insert size (bp): 288
  Entrez Gene: SEC61B
Gene/Insert 2
  Gene/Insert name: mCherry
  Insert size (bp): 705
Gene/Insert 3
  Gene/Insert name: FRB
  Mutation: T2098L mutant of FKBP-rapamycin binding domain of human FRAP
Terms and licenses: Academic/Nonprofit Terms; Industry Terms: Not Available to Industry
Depositor comments: Please visit https://doi.org/10.1101/2024.08.13.607738 for bioRxiv preprint.
How to cite: pMRX-IZ-SEC61B-mCherry-FRB was a gift from Noboru Mizushima (Addgene plasmid # 233349 ; http://n2t.net/addgene:233349 ; RRID:Addgene_233349)
